Addgene plasmid #121229: pUC57-Kan_BR29_00118801
Purpose: Level 0 Golden-Gate compatible vector
Depositing lab: Sophien Kamoun. Depositing organization: Sainsbury Laboratory, Norwich. Publication: A Clone Resource of Magnaporthe oryzae Effectors That Share Sequence and Structural Similarities Across Host-Specific Lineages. Petit-Houdenot Y, Langner T, Harant A, Win J, Kamoun S. Mol Plant Microbe Interact. 2020 Aug;33(8):1032-1035. doi: 10.1094/MPMI-03-20-0052-A. Epub 2020 Jun 22. PubMed 32460610.
Backbone
  Vector backbone: pUC57-Kan
  Backbone size w/o insert (bp): 2626
  Vector type: Golden Gate
  Selectable markers: lacZ
Growth in bacteria
  Bacterial resistance: Kanamycin, 50 μg/mL
  Growth temperature: 37°C
  Growth strain: DH5alpha
  Copy number: High Copy
Gene/Insert
  Gene/Insert name: BR29_00118801
  Mutation: Magnaporthe grisea
  Cloning method: Restriction Enzyme; 5′ cloning site EcoRV (unknown if destroyed); 3′ cloning site EcoRV (unknown if destroyed)
  Sequencing primers: 5′ M13Fw; 3′ M13Rv
Terms and licenses: Academic/Nonprofit Terms; Industry Terms: Not Available to Industry
How to cite: pUC57-Kan_BR29_00118801 was a gift from Sophien Kamoun (Addgene plasmid # 121229 ; http://n2t.net/addgene:121229 ; RRID:Addgene_121229)
