[The description below was written by a language model from this plasmid's Addgene catalogue record and pLannotate feature annotations shown in this document.]
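Description:
pUC57-Kan_BR29_00118801 is a small, high-copy E. coli cloning plasmid that serves as a Level 0 module in a Golden Gate assembly system. It is built on the pUC57-Kan backbone and replicates from a pUC/ColE1-type origin. Selection is with kanamycin, conferred by an aph(3')-Ia aminoglycoside phosphotransferase gene that the annotation places directly downstream of the bla (AmpR) promoter. The remaining annotated features are standard backbone remnants: fragments of bom, rop and lacI, plus the lac promoter with its CAP binding site and operator, which drives a lacZα fragment. The annotated lacZα fragment lies more than 300 bp from the lac operator. This unannotated gap is consistent with an insert interrupting the lacZα region, which is the arrangement used for blue/white screening and matches the record's listing of lacZ as a marker.

The insert, BR29_00118801, was cloned at the EcoRV site of the polylinker, and the record does not say whether the sites were preserved. It can be sequenced with the flanking M13 forward and reverse primers. The feature table does not annotate the insert. Comparing the full sequence (2,875 bp) with the stated backbone size (2,626 bp) suggests an insert of only about 250 bp. The catalogue gives no functional description of the gene and notes Magnaporthe grisea in the mutation field. The associated publication describes a clone resource of Magnaporthe oryzae effectors that share sequence and structural similarity across host-specific lineages, so the insert is presumably a candidate effector coding sequence from a blast fungus isolate.

The plasmid carries no eukaryotic promoter, tag or terminator. As a Level 0 part, it is a donor from which the coding module would be released by Type IIS digestion and assembled into higher-level expression constructs. The record does not name the enzyme or the overhangs.
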