Features (pLannotate 1.2.2; 10 found; start..end, strand, type, name):
    137..236     +  misc_feature   bom (fragment): basis of mobility region from pBR322
    242..399     -  CDS            lacZα (fragment): LacZα fragment of β-galactosidase; lacZ fragment
    723..739     -  protein_bind   lac operator: The lac repressor binds to the lac operator to inhibit transcription in E. coli. This inhibition can be relieved by adding lactose or isopropyl-β-D-thiogalactopyranoside (IPTG). lac repressor encoded by lacI
    747..777     -  promoter       lac promoter: promoter for the E. coli lac operon
    792..813     -  protein_bind   CAP binding site: CAP binding activates transcription in the presence of cAMP. E. coli catabolite activator protein
    826..918     -  CDS            lacI (fragment): lac repressor; lacI; The lac repressor binds to the lac operator to inhibit transcription in E. coli. This inhibition can be relieved by adding lactose or isopropyl-β-D-thiogalactopyranoside (IPTG).
   1101..1689    -  rep_origin     ori: high-copy-number ColE1/pMB1/pBR322/pUC origin of replication
   1860..2675    -  CDS            KanR: aminoglycoside phosphotransferase; aph(3')-Ia; confers resistance to kanamycin in bacteria or G418 (Geneticin®) in eukaryotes
   2676..2780    -  promoter       AmpR promoter: bla
   2875..35      +  CDS            rop (fragment) (across the origin): Rop protein, which maintains plasmids at low copy number; rop
>Addgene plasmid #121229 | pUC57-Kan_BR29_00118801 | depositor full sequence | sequence record 231249 | pUC57-Kan_BR29_00118801 sequence 2875 bps
TCGCGCGTTTCGGTGATGACGGTGAAAACCTCTGACACATGCAGCTCCCGGAGACGGTCACAGCTTGTCT
GTAAGCGGATGCCGGGAGCAGACAAGCCCGTCAGGGCGCGTCAGCGGGTGTTGGCGGGTGTCGGGGCTGG
CTTAACTATGCGGCATCAGAGCAGATTGTACTGAGAGTGCACCATATGCGGTGTGAAATACCGCACAGAT
GCGTAAGGAGAAAATACCGCATCAGGCGCCATTCGCCATTCAGGCTGCGCAACTGTTGGGAAGGGCGATC
GGTGCGGGCCTCTTCGCTATTACGCCAGCTGGCGAAAGGGGGATGTGCTGCAAGGCGATTAAGTTGGGTA
ACGCCAGGGTTTTCCCAGTCACGACGTTGTAAAACGACGGCCAGTGAATTGACGCGTATTGGGATGGAAC
TTGGTCTCTAAGCTCAAGCTGGTCTACAAGAAACTTTATATTTCAAACCATAATGAGCTGGAGTACAAGC
CAATTTACAACCTTTTTGAACAGTACAATTCAAACCAGCCAAAAAAGCAATTTTTTGACCAATTGGACCT
TTTTCAGCATATTTAAAACCATCTCTTCTTCTAATAATAGTAGTAAAACACAATTCTTCTGGAGCTTCTG
GACCATCAGATGGATTCATTAGAGACCAAGTTCCATCCCAATGGCGCGCCGAGCTTGGCTCGAGCATGGT
CATAGCTGTTTCCTGTGTGAAATTGTTATCCGCTCACAATTCCACACAACATACGAGCCGGAAGCATAAA
GTGTAAAGCCTGGGGTGCCTAATGAGTGAGCTAACTCACATTAATTGCGTTGCGCTCACTGCCCGCTTTC
CAGTCGGGAAACCTGTCGTGCCAGCTGCATTAATGAATCGGCCAACGCGCGGGGAGAGGCGGTTTGCGTA
TTGGGCGCTCTTCCGCTTCCTCGCTCACTGACTCGCTGCGCTCGGTCGTTCGGCTGCGGCGAGCGGTATC
AGCTCACTCAAAGGCGGTAATACGGTTATCCACAGAATCAGGGGATAACGCAGGAAAGAACATGTGAGCA
AAAGGCCAGCAAAAGGCCAGGAACCGTAAAAAGGCCGCGTTGCTGGCGTTTTTCCATAGGCTCCGCCCCC
CTGACGAGCATCACAAAAATCGACGCTCAAGTCAGAGGTGGCGAAACCCGACAGGACTATAAAGATACCA
GGCGTTTCCCCCTGGAAGCTCCCTCGTGCGCTCTCCTGTTCCGACCCTGCCGCTTACCGGATACCTGTCC
GCCTTTCTCCCTTCGGGAAGCGTGGCGCTTTCTCATAGCTCACGCTGTAGGTATCTCAGTTCGGTGTAGG
TCGTTCGCTCCAAGCTGGGCTGTGTGCACGAACCCCCCGTTCAGCCCGACCGCTGCGCCTTATCCGGTAA
CTATCGTCTTGAGTCCAACCCGGTAAGACACGACTTATCGCCACTGGCAGCAGCCACTGGTAACAGGATT
AGCAGAGCGAGGTATGTAGGCGGTGCTACAGAGTTCTTGAAGTGGTGGCCTAACTACGGCTACACTAGAA
GAACAGTATTTGGTATCTGCGCTCTGCTGAAGCCAGTTACCTTCGGAAAAAGAGTTGGTAGCTCTTGATC
CGGCAAACAAACCACCGCTGGTAGCGGTGGTTTTTTTGTTTGCAAGCAGCAGATTACGCGCAGAAAAAAA
GGATCTCAAGAAGATCCTTTGATCTTTTCTACGGGGTCTGACGCTCAGTGGAACGAAAACTCACGTTAAG
GGATTTTGGTCATGAGATTATCAAAAAGGATCTTCACCTAGATCCTTTTAAATTAAAAATGAAGTTTTAA
ATCAATCTAAAGTATATATGAGTAAACTTGGTCTGACAGTTAGAAAAACTCATCGAGCATCAAATGAAAC
TGCAATTTATTCATATCAGGATTATCAATACCATATTTTTGAAAAAGCCGTTTCTGTAATGAAGGAGAAA
ACTCACCGAGGCAGTTCCATAGGATGGCAAGATCCTGGTATCGGTCTGCGATTCCGACTCGTCCAACATC
AATACAACCTATTAATTTCCCCTCGTCAAAAATAAGGTTATCAAGTGAGAAATCACCATGAGTGACGACT
GAATCCGGTGAGAATGGCAAAAGTTTATGCATTTCTTTCCAGACTTGTTCAACAGGCCAGCCATTACGCT
CGTCATCAAAATCACTCGCATCAACCAAACCGTTATTCATTCGTGATTGCGCCTGAGCGAGACGAAATAC
GCGATCGCTGTTAAAAGGACAATTACAAACAGGAATCGAATGCAACCGGCGCAGGAACACTGCCAGCGCA
TCAACAATATTTTCACCTGAATCAGGATATTCTTCTAATACCTGGAATGCTGTTTTCCCAGGGATCGCAG
TGGTGAGTAACCATGCATCATCAGGAGTACGGATAAAATGCTTGATGGTCGGAAGAGGCATAAATTCCGT
CAGCCAGTTTAGTCTGACCATCTCATCTGTAACATCATTGGCAACGCTACCTTTGCCATGTTTCAGAAAC
AACTCTGGCGCATCGGGCTTCCCATACAATCGATAGATTGTCGCACCTGATTGCCCGACATTATCGCGAG
CCCATTTATACCCATATAAATCAGCATCCATGTTGGAATTTAATCGCGGCCTAGAGCAAGACGTTTCCCG
TTGAATATGGCTCATACTCTTCCTTTTTCAATATTATTGAAGCATTTATCAGGGTTATTGTCTCATGAGC
GGATACATATTTGAATGTATTTAGAAAAATAAACAAATAGGGGTTCCGCGCACATTTCCCCGAAAAGTGC
CACCTGACGTCTAAGAAACCATTATTATCATGACATTAACCTATAAAAATAGGCGTATCACGAGGCCCTT
TCGTC
