>Addgene plasmid #121229 | pUC57-Kan_BR29_00118801 | depositor partial sequence | sequence record 230710 | BR29_00118801
TTGGTCTCTAATGAATCCATCTGATGGTCCAGAAGCTCCAGAAGAATTGTGTTTTACTACTATTATTAGA
AGAAGAGATGGTTTTAAATATGCTGAAAAAGGTCCAATTGGTCAAAAAATTGCTTTTTTGGCTGGTTTGA
ATTGTACTGTTCAAAAAGGTTGTAAATTGGCTTGTACTCCAGCTCATTATGGTTTGAAATATAAAGTTTC
TTGTAGACCAGCTTGAGCTTAGAGACCAA
