>Addgene plasmid #121229 | pUC57-Kan_BR29_00118801 | depositor partial sequence | sequence record 230711 | empty_vector
TCGCGCGTTTCGGTGATGACGGTGAAAACCTCTGACACATGCAGCTCCCGGAGACGGTCACAGCTTGTCT
GTAAGCGGATGCCGGGAGCAGACAAGCCCGTCAGGGCGCGTCAGCGGGTGTTGGCGGGTGTCGGGGCTGG
CTTAACTATGCGGCATCAGAGCAGATTGTACTGAGAGTGCACCATATGCGGTGTGAAATACCGCACAGAT
GCGTAAGGAGAAAATACCGCATCAGGCGCCATTCGCCATTCAGGCTGCGCAACTGTTGGGAAGGGCGATC
GGTGCGGGCCTCTTCGCTATTACGCCAGCTGGCGAAAGGGGGATGTGCTGCAAGGCGATTAAGTTGGGTA
ACGCCAGGGTTTTCCCAGTCACGACGTTGTAAAACGACGGCCAGTGAATTGACGCGTATTGGGATATCCC
AATGGCGCGCCGAGCTTGGCTCGAGCATGGTCATAGCTGTTTCCTGTGTGAAATTGTTATCCGCTCACAA
TTCCACACAACATACGAGCCGGAAGCATAAAGTGTAAAGCCTGGGGTGCCTAATGAGTGAGCTAACTCAC
ATTAATTGCGTTGCGCTCACTGCCCGCTTTCCAGTCGGGAAACCTGTCGTGCCAGCTGCATTAATGAATC
GGCCAACGCGCGGGGAGAGGCGGTTTGCGTATTGGGCGCTCTTCCGCTTCCTCGCTCACTGACTCGCTGC
GCTCGGTCGTTCGGCTGCGGCGAGCGGTATCAGCTCACTCAAAGGCGGTAATACGGTTATCCACAGAATC
AGGGGATAACGCAGGAAAGAACATGTGAGCAAAAGGCCAGCAAAAGGCCAGGAACCGTAAAAAGGCCGCG
TTGCTGGCGTTTTTCCATAGGCTCCGCCCCCCTGACGAGCATCACAAAAATCGACGCTCAAGTCAGAGGT
GGCGAAACCCGACAGGACTATAAAGATACCAGGCGTTTCCCCCTGGAAGCTCCCTCGTGCGCTCTCCTGT
TCCGACCCTGCCGCTTACCGGATACCTGTCCGCCTTTCTCCCTTCGGGAAGCGTGGCGCTTTCTCATAGC
TCACGCTGTAGGTATCTCAGTTCGGTGTAGGTCGTTCGCTCCAAGCTGGGCTGTGTGCACGAACCCCCCG
TTCAGCCCGACCGCTGCGCCTTATCCGGTAACTATCGTCTTGAGTCCAACCCGGTAAGACACGACTTATC
GCCACTGGCAGCAGCCACTGGTAACAGGATTAGCAGAGCGAGGTATGTAGGCGGTGCTACAGAGTTCTTG
AAGTGGTGGCCTAACTACGGCTACACTAGAAGAACAGTATTTGGTATCTGCGCTCTGCTGAAGCCAGTTA
CCTTCGGAAAAAGAGTTGGTAGCTCTTGATCCGGCAAACAAACCACCGCTGGTAGCGGTGGTTTTTTTGT
TTGCAAGCAGCAGATTACGCGCAGAAAAAAAGGATCTCAAGAAGATCCTTTGATCTTTTCTACGGGGTCT
GACGCTCAGTGGAACGAAAACTCACGTTAAGGGATTTTGGTCATGAGATTATCAAAAAGGATCTTCACCT
AGATCCTTTTAAATTAAAAATGAAGTTTTAAATCAATCTAAAGTATATATGAGTAAACTTGGTCTGACAG
TTAGAAAAACTCATCGAGCATCAAATGAAACTGCAATTTATTCATATCAGGATTATCAATACCATATTTT
TGAAAAAGCCGTTTCTGTAATGAAGGAGAAAACTCACCGAGGCAGTTCCATAGGATGGCAAGATCCTGGT
ATCGGTCTGCGATTCCGACTCGTCCAACATCAATACAACCTATTAATTTCCCCTCGTCAAAAATAAGGTT
ATCAAGTGAGAAATCACCATGAGTGACGACTGAATCCGGTGAGAATGGCAAAAGTTTATGCATTTCTTTC
CAGACTTGTTCAACAGGCCAGCCATTACGCTCGTCATCAAAATCACTCGCATCAACCAAACCGTTATTCA
TTCGTGATTGCGCCTGAGCGAGACGAAATACGCGATCGCTGTTAAAAGGACAATTACAAACAGGAATCGA
ATGCAACCGGCGCAGGAACACTGCCAGCGCATCAACAATATTTTCACCTGAATCAGGATATTCTTCTAAT
ACCTGGAATGCTGTTTTCCCAGGGATCGCAGTGGTGAGTAACCATGCATCATCAGGAGTACGGATAAAAT
GCTTGATGGTCGGAAGAGGCATAAATTCCGTCAGCCAGTTTAGTCTGACCATCTCATCTGTAACATCATT
GGCAACGCTACCTTTGCCATGTTTCAGAAACAACTCTGGCGCATCGGGCTTCCCATACAATCGATAGATT
GTCGCACCTGATTGCCCGACATTATCGCGAGCCCATTTATACCCATATAAATCAGCATCCATGTTGGAAT
TTAATCGCGGCCTAGAGCAAGACGTTTCCCGTTGAATATGGCTCATACTCTTCCTTTTTCAATATTATTG
AAGCATTTATCAGGGTTATTGTCTCATGAGCGGATACATATTTGAATGTATTTAGAAAAATAAACAAATA
GGGGTTCCGCGCACATTTCCCCGAAAAGTGCCACCTGACGTCTAAGAAACCATTATTATCATGACATTAA
CCTATAAAAATAGGCGTATCACGAGGCCCTTTCGTC
