>Addgene plasmid #121229 | pUC57-Kan_BR29_00118801 | addgene partial sequence | sequence record 237806 | M13-F20 5'-TGTAAAACGACGGCCAGT-3'
TTGGTCTCTAAGCTCAAGCTGGTCTACAAGAAACTTTATATTTCAAACCATAATGAGCTGGAGTACAAGC
CAATTTACAACCTTTTTGAACAGTACAATTCAAACCAGCCAAAAAAGCAATTTTTTGACCAATTGGACCT
TTTTCAGCATATTTAAAACCATCTCTTCTTCTAATAATAGTAGTAAAACACAATTCTTCTGGAGCTTCTG
GACCATCAGATGGATTCATTAGAGACCAAGTTCCATCCCAATGGCGCGCCGAGCTTGGCTCGAGCATGGT
CATAGCTGTTTCCTGTGTGAAATTGTTATCCGCTCACAATTCCACACAACATACGAGCCGGAAGCATAAA
GTGTAAAGCCTGGGGTGCCTAATGAGTGAGCTAACTCACATTAATTGCGTTGCGCTCACTGCCCGCTTTC
CAGTCGGGAAACCTGTCGTGCCAGCTGCATTAATGAATCGGCCAACGCGCGGGGAGAGGCGGTTTGCGTA
TTGGGCGCTCTTCCGCTTCCTCGCTCACTGACTCGCTGCGCTCGGTCGTTCGGCTGCGGCGAGCGGTATC
AGCTCACTCAAAGGCGGTAATACGGTTATCCACAGAATCAGGGGATAACGCAGGAAAGAACATGTGAGCA
AAAGGCCAGCAAAAGGCCAGGAACCGTAAAAAGGCCGCGTTGCTGGCGTTTTTCCATAGGCTCCGCCCCC
CTGACGAGCATCACAAAAATCGACGCTCAAGTCAGAGGTGGCGAAACCCGACAGGACTATAAAGATACCA
GGCGTTTCCCCCTGGAAGCTCCCTCGTGCGCTCTCCTGTTCCGACCCTGCCGCTTACCGGATACCTGTCC
GCCTTTCTCCCTTCGGGAAGCGTGGCGCTTTCTCATAGCTCACGCTGTAGGTATCTCAGTTCGGTGT
